Addgene plasmid #223302: pTag4C_ERBB4-CTEV-2HA-PBM(TVV)
Purpose: constitutive expression of ERBB4 JM-A-CYT1 isoform - CTEV fusion with ERBB4 PDZ binding motif extracted on the C-terminal end
Depositing lab: Michael Wehr. Publication: Polypharmacological profiling across protein target families and cellular pathways using the multiplexed cell-based assay platform safetyProfiler reveals efficacy, potency and side effects of drugs. Popovic L, Brankatschk B, Palladino G, Rossner MJ, Wehr MC. Biomed Pharmacother. 2024 Nov;180:117523. doi: 10.1016/j.biopha.2024.117523. Epub 2024 Oct 14. PubMed 39405910.
Backbone
  Vector backbone: pTag4C
  Vector type: Mammalian Expression
Growth in bacteria
  Bacterial resistance: Kanamycin, 50 μg/mL
  Growth temperature: 37°C
  Growth strain: DH5alpha
  Copy number: High Copy
Gene/Insert
  Gene/Insert name: ERBB4 - CTEV - PBM (TVV)
  Species: H. sapiens (human)
  Entrez Gene: ERBB4 (a.k.a. ALS19, HER4, p180erbB4)
  Tag / fusion protein: 2xHA (C terminal on insert)
  Cloning method: Restriction Enzyme; 5′ cloning site BamHI (unknown if destroyed); 3′ cloning site SalI (unknown if destroyed)
Terms and licenses: Academic/Nonprofit Terms; Industry Terms: Not Available to Industry
How to cite: pTag4C_ERBB4-CTEV-2HA-PBM(TVV) was a gift from Michael Wehr (Addgene plasmid # 223302 ; http://n2t.net/addgene:223302 ; RRID:Addgene_223302)
