[The description below was written by a language model from this plasmid's Addgene catalogue record and pLannotate feature annotations shown in this document.]
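Description:
pTag4C_ERBB4-CTEV-2HA-PBM(TVV) is an 8.7 kb mammalian expression plasmid on the pTag4C backbone that constitutively expresses a human ERBB4 (HER4) fusion protein, recorded as the JM-A CYT1 isoform. It is propagated in E. coli at high copy from a ColE1/pUC-type origin and also carries an f1 origin. A single NeoR/KanR gene sits behind tandem bacterial (AmpR) and SV40 early promoters and is followed by an HSV TK polyadenylation signal. It gives kanamycin selection in bacteria and would allow G418 selection in mammalian cells.

Expression is driven by the CMV immediate early enhancer and promoter and terminated by an SV40 poly(A) signal preceded by SV40 small t intron remnants. The ERBB4 coding sequence is flanked by attB1 and attB2 sites, which points to a Gateway-derived insert, although the catalogue lists BamHI/SalI restriction cloning. Downstream of attB2 lies a fragment of TEV protease, corresponding to the C-terminal TEV half (CTEV) named in the record. It is followed by HA epitopes, catalogued as 2xHA and annotated as a partial 3xHA match. According to the stated purpose, the receptor's PDZ-binding motif (TVV) was moved to the extreme C-terminus of the fusion. This presumably keeps it free at the terminus for PDZ-domain interactions despite the appended tags, though it is not annotated separately. A short FLAG-like fragment is probably backbone-derived, and flanking T3 and T7 promoters are also present.

A receptor fused to a TEV half is characteristic of split-TEV protease complementation assays, in which recruitment of a partner carrying the complementary fragment restores protease activity and produces a readout. The associated publication describes multiplexed cell-based profiling of drug effects across target families, consistent with use as an ERBB4 activity sensor, although the partner constructs are not stated here.
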