Features (pLannotate 1.2.2; 23 found; start..end, strand, type, name):
     67..370     +  enhancer       CMV enhancer: human cytomegalovirus immediate early enhancer
    371..574     +  promoter       CMV promoter: human cytomegalovirus (CMV) immediate early promoter
    620..638     +  promoter       T3 promoter: promoter for bacteriophage T3 RNA polymerase
    651..676     +  misc_feature   MCS (fragment): pBluescript multiple cloning site
    682..706     +  protein_bind   attB1: mutant version of attB; recombination site for the Gateway® BP reaction BP Clonase™
    712..4635    +  CDS            ERBB4: ERBB4_HUMAN - Also known as HER4. Experimental evidence at protein level: Swiss-Prot protein existence level 1. Tyrosine-protein kinase that plays an essential role as cell surface receptor for neuregulins and EGF family members and regulates development of the heart, the central nervous system and the mammary gland, gene transcription, cell proliferation, differentiation, migration and apoptosis. Required for normal cardiac muscle differentiation during embryonic development, and for postnatal cardiomyocyte proliferation. Required for normal development of the embryonic central nervous system
   4637..4661    -  protein_bind   attB2: mutant version of attB; recombination site for the Gateway® BP reaction BP Clonase™
   4699..4998    +  CDS            TEV protease (fragment): tobacco etch virus protease (Kapust et al., 2001)
   5011..5067    +  CDS            3xHA (fragment): three tandem HA epitope tags
   5116..5139    +  CDS            3xFLAG (fragment): three tandem FLAG® epitope tags
   5193..5211    -  promoter       T7 promoter: promoter for bacteriophage T7 RNA polymerase
   5221..5260    +  CDS            lacZα (fragment): LacZα fragment of β-galactosidase; lacZ fragment
   5270..5325    +  intron         small t intron (fragment): SV40 (simian virus 40) small t antigen intron
   5325..5462    +  CDS            large T antigen (fragment): large T antigen from SV40 (simian virus 40)
   5485..5606    +  polyA_signal   SV40 poly(A) signal: SV40 polyadenylation signal
   5640..6068    -  rep_origin     f1 ori (sequence partly withheld): f1 bacteriophage origin of replication; arrow indicates direction of (+) strand synthesis
   6095..6197    +  promoter       AmpR promoter: bla
   6201..6558    +  promoter       SV40 promoter: SV40 enhancer and early promoter
   6593..7387    +  CDS            NeoR/KanR: aminoglycoside phosphotransferase from Tn5; aph(3')-II (or nptII); confers resistance to neomycin, kanamycin, and G418 (Geneticin®)
   7408..7560    +  CDS            ble (fragment): BLE_KLEPN - Experimental evidence at protein level: Swiss-Prot protein existence level 1. Binding protein with a strong affinity to the bleomycin family of antibiotics. Binds to CL990; an antimitotic-antibiotic compound. From Klebsiella pneumoniae.
   7619..7666    +  polyA_signal   HSV TK poly(A) signal: herpes simplex virus thymidine kinase polyadenylation signal (Cole and Stacy, 1985)
   7757..7773    -  polyA_signal   bGH poly(A) signal (fragment): bovine growth hormone polyadenylation signal
   7995..8583    +  rep_origin     ori: high-copy-number ColE1/pMB1/pBR322/pUC origin of replication
>Addgene plasmid #223302 | pTag4C_ERBB4-CTEV-2HA-PBM(TVV) | addgene full sequence | sequence record 449416 | Addgene NGS Result
ATGCATTAGTTATTAATAGTAATCAATTACGGGGTCATTAGTTCATAGCCCATATATGGAGTTCCGCGTT
ACATAACTTACGGTAAATGGCCCGCCTGGCTGACCGCCCAACGACCCCCGCCCATTGACGTCAATAATGA
CGTATGTTCCCATAGTAACGCCAATAGGGACTTTCCATTGACGTCAATGGGTGGAGTATTTACGGTAAAC
TGCCCACTTGGCAGTACATCAAGTGTATCATATGCCAAGTACGCCCCCTATTGACGTCAATGACGGTAAA
TGGCCCGCCTGGCATTATGCCCAGTACATGACCTTATGGGACTTTCCTACTTGGCAGTACATCTACGTAT
TAGTCATCGCTATTACCATGGTGATGCGGTTTTGGCAGTACATCAATGGGCGTGGATAGCGGTTTGACTC
ACGGGGATTTCCAAGTCTCCACCCCATTGACGTCAATGGGAGTTTGTTTTGGCACCAAAATCAACGGGAC
TTTCCAAAATGTCGTAACAACTCCGCCCCATTGACGCAAATGGGCGGTAGGCGTGTACGGTGGGAGGTCT
ATATAAGCAGAGCTGGTTTAGTGAACCGTCAGATCCGCTAGCGATTACGCCAAGCTCGAAATTAACCCTC
ACTAAAGGGAACAAAAGCTGGAGCTCCACCGCGGTGGCGGCCGCTCGATCAACAAGTTTGTACAAAAAAG
CAGGCTCTACCATGAAGCCGGCGACAGGACTTTGGGTCTGGGTGAGCCTTCTCGTGGCGGCGGGGACCGT
CCAGCCCAGCGATTCTCAGTCAGTGTGTGCAGGAACGGAGAATAAACTGAGCTCTCTCTCTGACCTGGAA
CAGCAGTACCGAGCCTTGCGCAAGTACTATGAAAACTGTGAGGTTGTCATGGGCAACCTGGAGATAACCA
GCATTGAGCACAACCGGGACCTCTCCTTCCTGCGGTCTGTTCGAGAAGTCACAGGCTACGTGTTAGTGGC
TCTTAATCAGTTTCGTTACCTGCCTCTGGAGAATTTACGCATTATTCGTGGGACAAAACTTTATGAGGAT
CGATATGCCTTGGCAATATTTTTAAACTACAGAAAAGATGGAAACTTTGGACTTCAAGAACTTGGATTAA
AGAACTTGACAGAAATCCTAAATGGTGGAGTCTATGTAGACCAGAACAAATTCCTTTGTTATGCAGACAC
CATTCATTGGCAAGATATTGTTCGGAACCCATGGCCTTCCAACTTGACTCTTGTGTCAACAAATGGTAGT
TCAGGATGTGGACGTTGCCATAAGTCCTGTACTGGCCGTTGCTGGGGACCCACAGAAAATCATTGCCAGA
CTTTGACAAGGACGGTGTGTGCAGAACAATGTGACGGCAGATGCTACGGACCTTACGTCAGTGACTGCTG
CCATCGAGAATGTGCTGGAGGCTGCTCAGGACCTAAGGACACAGACTGCTTTGCCTGCATGAATTTCAAT
GACAGTGGAGCATGTGTTACTCAGTGTCCCCAAACCTTTGTCTACAATCCAACCACCTTTCAACTGGAGC
ACAATTTCAATGCAAAGTACACATATGGAGCATTCTGTGTCAAGAAATGTCCACATAACTTTGTGGTAGA
TTCCAGTTCTTGTGTGCGTGCCTGCCCTAGTTCCAAGATGGAAGTAGAAGAAAATGGGATTAAAATGTGT
AAACCTTGCACTGACATTTGCCCAAAAGCTTGTGATGGCATTGGCACAGGATCATTGATGTCAGCTCAGA
CTGTGGATTCCAGTAACATTGACAAATTCATAAACTGTACCAAGATCAATGGGAATTTGATCTTTCTAGT
CACTGGTATTCATGGGGACCCTTACAATGCAATTGAAGCCATAGACCCAGAGAAACTGAACGTCTTTCGG
ACAGTCAGAGAGATAACAGGTTTCCTGAACATACAGTCATGGCCACCAAACATGACTGACTTCAGTGTTT
TTTCTAACCTGGTGACCATTGGTGGAAGAGTACTCTATAGTGGCCTGTCCTTGCTTATCCTCAAGCAACA
GGGCATCACCTCTCTACAGTTCCAGTCCCTGAAGGAAATCAGCGCAGGAAACATCTATATTACTGACAAC
AGCAACCTGTGTTATTATCATACCATTAACTGGACAACACTCTTCAGCACAATCAACCAGAGAATAGTAA
TCCGGGACAACAGAAAAGCTGAAAATTGTACTGCTGAAGGAATGGTGTGCAACCATCTGTGTTCCAGTGA
TGGCTGTTGGGGACCTGGGCCAGACCAATGTCTGTCGTGTCGCCGCTTCAGTAGAGGAAGGATCTGCATA
GAGTCTTGTAACCTCTATGATGGTGAATTTCGGGAGTTTGAGAATGGCTCCATCTGTGTGGAGTGTGACC
CCCAGTGTGAGAAGATGGAAGATGGCCTCCTCACATGCCATGGACCGGGTCCTGACAACTGTACAAAGTG
CTCTCATTTTAAAGATGGCCCAAACTGTGTGGAAAAATGTCCAGATGGCTTACAGGGGGCAAACAGTTTC
ATTTTCAAGTATGCTGATCCAGATCGGGAGTGCCACCCATGCCATCCAAACTGCACCCAAGGGTGTAACG
GTCCCACTAGTCATGACTGCATTTACTACCCATGGACGGGCCATTCCACTTTACCACAACATGCTAGAAC
TCCCCTGATTGCAGCTGGAGTAATTGGTGGGCTCTTCATTCTGGTCATTGTGGGTCTGACATTTGCTGTT
TATGTTAGAAGGAAGAGCATCAAAAAGAAAAGAGCCTTGAGAAGATTCTTGGAAACAGAGTTGGTGGAAC
CATTAACTCCCAGTGGCACAGCACCCAATCAAGCTCAACTTCGTATTTTGAAAGAAACTGAGCTGAAGAG
GGTAAAAGTCCTTGGCTCAGGTGCTTTTGGAACGGTTTATAAAGGTATTTGGGTACCTGAAGGAGAAACT
GTGAAGATTCCTGTGGCTATTAAGATTCTTAATGAGACAACTGGTCCCAAGGCAAATGTGGAGTTCATGG
ATGAAGCTCTGATCATGGCAAGTATGGATCATCCACACCTAGTCCGGTTGCTGGGTGTGTGTCTGAGCCC
AACCATCCAGCTGGTTACTCAACTTATGCCCCATGGCTGCCTGTTGGAGTATGTCCACGAGCACAAGGAT
AACATTGGATCACAACTGCTGCTTAACTGGTGTGTCCAGATAGCTAAGGGAATGATGTACCTGGAAGAAA
GACGACTCGTTCATCGGGATTTGGCAGCCCGTAATGTCTTAGTGAAATCTCCAAACCATGTGAAAATCAC
AGATTTTGGGCTAGCCAGACTCTTGGAAGGAGATGAAAAAGAGTACAATGCTGATGGAGGAAAGATGCCA
ATTAAATGGATGGCTCTGGAGTGTATACATTACAGGAAATTCACCCATCAGAGTGACGTTTGGAGCTATG
GAGTTACTATATGGGAACTGATGACCTTTGGAGGAAAACCCTATGATGGAATTCCAACGCGAGAAATCCC
TGATTTATTAGAGAAAGGAGAACGTTTGCCTCAGCCTCCCATCTGCACTATTGACGTTTACATGGTCATG
GTCAAATGTTGGATGATTGATGCTGACAGTAGACCTAAATTTAAGGAACTGGCTGCTGAGTTTTCAAGGA
TGGCTCGAGACCCTCAAAGATACCTAGTTATTCAGGGTGATGATCGTATGAAGCTTCCCAGTCCAAATGA
CAGCAAGTTCTTTCAGAATCTCTTGGATGAAGAGGATTTGGAAGATATGATGGATGCTGAGGAGTACTTG
GTCCCTCAGGCTTTCAACATCCCACCTCCCATCTATACTTCCAGAGCAAGAATTGACTCGAATAGGAGTG
AAATTGGACACAGCCCTCCTCCTGCCTACACCCCCATGTCAGGAAACCAGTTTGTATACCGAGATGGAGG
TTTTGCTGCTGAACAAGGAGTGTCTGTGCCCTACAGAGCCCCAACTAGCACAATTCCAGAAGCTCCTGTG
GCACAGGGTGCTACTGCTGAGATTTTTGATGACTCCTGCTGTAATGGCACCCTACGCAAGCCAGTGGCAC
CCCATGTCCAAGAGGACAGTAGCACCCAGAGGTACAGTGCTGACCCCACCGTGTTTGCCCCAGAACGGAG
CCCACGAGGAGAGCTGGATGAGGAAGGTTACATGACTCCTATGCGAGACAAACCCAAACAAGAATACCTG
AATCCAGTGGAGGAGAACCCTTTTGTTTCTCGGAGAAAAAATGGAGACCTTCAAGCATTGGATAATCCCG
AATATCACAATGCATCCAATGGTCCACCCAAGGCCGAGGATGAGTATGTGAATGAGCCACTGTACCTCAA
CACCTTTGCCAACACCTTGGGAAAAGCTGAGTACCTGAAGAACAACATACTGTCAATGCCAGAGAAGGCC
AAGAAAGCGTTTGACAACCCTGACTACTGGAACCACAGCCTGCCACCTCGGAGCACCCTTCAGCACCCAG
ACTACCTGCAGGAGTACAGCACAAAATATTTTTATAAACAGAATGGGCGGATCCGGCCTATTGTGGCAGA
GAATCCTGAATACCTCTCTGAGTTCTCCCTGAAGCCAGGCACTGTGCTGCCGCCTCCACCTTACAGACAC
CGGAATACTGTGGTGGACCCAGCTTTCTTGTACAAAGTGGTTGATCGAGGAGGTGGAGGTAGCGGAGGTG
GAGGTAGCAAGAGCATGTCTAGCATGGTGTCAGACACTAGCTGCACATTCCCTTCATCTGATGGTATATT
CTGGAAGCATTGGATTCAAACCAAGGATGGGCAGTGTGGCAGTCCATTAGTATCAACTAGAGATGGGTTC
ATTGTTGGTATACACTCAGCATCGAATTTCACCAACACAAACAATTATTTCACAAGCGTGCCGAAAAACT
TCATGGAATTGTTGACAAATCAGGAGGCGCAGCAGTGGGTTAGTGGTTGGCGATTAAACGCTGACTCAGT
ATTGTGGGGGGGCCATAAAGTTTTCATGCCCAAACCTGGCTACCCATACGATGTTCCTGACTATGCGGGC
TATCCCTATGACGTCCCGGACTATGCAAGACACCGGAATACTGTGGTGTGAGATATCGAGAGTCGACAAC
TCGAGGATTACAAGGATGACGACGATAAGTAGGGCCCGGTACCTTAATTAATTAAGGTACCAGGTAAGTG
TACCCAATTCGCCCTATAGTGAGTCGTATTACAATTCACTCGATCGCCCTTCCCAACAGTTGCGCAGCCT
GAATGGCGAATGGAGATCCAATTTTTAAGTGTATAATGTGTTAAACTACTGATTCTAATTGTTTGTGTAT
TTTAGATTCACAGTCCCAAGGCTCATTTCAGGCCCCTCAGTCCTCACAGTCTGTTCATGATCATAATCAG
CCATACCACATTTGTAGAGGTTTTACTTGCTTTAAAAAACCTCCCACACCTCCCCCTGAACCTGAAACAT
AAAATGAATGCAATTGTTGTTGTTAACTTGTTTATTGCAGCTTATAATGGTTACAAATAAAGCAATAGCA
TCACAAATTTCACAAATAAAGCATTTTTTTCACTGCATTCTAGTTGTGGTTTGTCCAAACTCATCAATGT
ATCTTAACGCGTAAATTGTAAGCGTTAATATTTTGTTAAAATTCGCGTTAAATTTTTGTTAAATCAGCTC
ATTTTTTAACCAATAGGCCGAAATCGGCAAAATCCCTTATAAATCAAAAGAATAGACCGAGATAGGGT
[37 nt withheld, positions 5739-5775]
AAAGAACGTGGACTCCAACGTCAAAGG
[49 nt withheld, positions 5803-5851]
T
[91 nt withheld, positions 5853-5943]
G
[124 nt withheld, positions 5945-6068]
CAGGTGGCACTTTTCGGGGAAATGTGCGCGGAACCCCTATTTGTTTATTTTTCTAAATACATTCAAATAT
GTATCCGCTCATGAGACAATAACCCTGATAAATGCTTCAATAATATTGAAAAAGGAAGAATCCTGAGGCG
GAAAGAACCAGCTGTGGAATGTGTGTCAGTTAGGGTGTGGAAAGTCCCCAGGCTCCCCAGCAGGCAGAAG
TATGCAAAGCATGCATCTCAATTAGTCAGCAACCAGGTGTGGAAAGTCCCCAGGCTCCCCAGCAGGCAGA
AGTATGCAAAGCATGCATCTCAATTAGTCAGCAACCATAGTCCCGCCCCTAACTCCGCCCATCCCGCCCC
TAACTCCGCCCAGTTCCGCCCATTCTCCGCCCCATGGCTGACTAATTTTTTTTATTTATGCAGAGGCCGA
GGCCGCCTCGGCCTCTGAGCTATTCCAGAAGTAGTGAGGAGGCTTTTTTGGAGGCCTAGGCTTTTGCAAA
GATCGATCAAGAGACAGGATGAGGATCGTTTCGCATGATTGAACAAGATGGATTGCACGCAGGTTCTCCG
GCCGCTTGGGTGGAGAGGCTATTCGGCTATGACTGGGCACAACAGACAATCGGCTGCTCTGATGCCGCCG
TGTTCCGGCTGTCAGCGCAGGGGCGCCCGGTTCTTTTTGTCAAGACCGACCTGTCCGGTGCCCTGAATGA
ACTGCAAGACGAGGCAGCGCGGCTATCGTGGCTGGCCACGACGGGCGTTCCTTGCGCAGCTGTGCTCGAC
GTTGTCACTGAAGCGGGAAGGGACTGGCTGCTATTGGGCGAAGTGCCGGGGCAGGATCTCCTGTCATCTC
ACCTTGCTCCTGCCGAGAAAGTATCCATCATGGCTGATGCAATGCGGCGGCTGCATACGCTTGATCCGGC
TACCTGCCCATTCGACCACCAAGCGAAACATCGCATCGAGCGAGCACGTACTCGGATGGAAGCCGGTCTT
GTCGATCAGGATGATCTGGACGAAGAACATCAGGGGCTCGCGCCAGCCGAACTGTTCGCCAGGCTCAAGG
CGAGCATGCCCGACGGCGAGGATCTCGTCGTGACCCATGGCGATGCCTGCTTGCCGAATATCATGGTGGA
AAATGGCCGCTTTTCTGGATTCATCGACTGTGGCCGGCTGGGTGTGGCGGACCGCTATCAGGACATAGCG
TTGGCTACCCGTGATATTGCTGAAGAACTTGGCGGCGAATGGGCTGACCGCTTCCTCGTGCTTTACGGTA
TCGCCGCTCCCGATTCGCAGCGCATCGCCTTCTATCGCCTTCTTGACGAGTTCTTCTGAGCGGGACTCTG
GGGTTCGAAATGACCGACCAAGCGACGCCCAACCTGCCATCACGAGATTTCGATTCCACCGCCGCCTTCT
ATGAAAGGTTGGGCTTCGGAATCGTTTTCCGGGACGCCGGCTGGATGATCCTCCAGCGCGGGGATCTCAT
GCTGGAGTTCTTCGCCCACCCTAGGGGGAGGCTAACTGAAACACGGAAGGAGACAATACCGGAAGGAACC
CGCGCTATGACGGCAATAAAAAGACAGAATAAAACGCACGGTGTTGGGTCGTTTGTTCATAAACGCGGGG
TTCGGTCCCAGGGCTGGCACTCTGTCGATACCCCACCGAGACCCCATTGGGGCCAATACGCCCGCGTTTC
TTCCTTTTCCCCACCCCACCCCCCAAGTTCGGGTGAAGGCCCAGGGCTCGCAGCCAACGTCGGGGCGGCA
GGCCCTGCCATAGCCTCAGGTTACTCATATATACTTTAGATTGATTTAAAACTTCATTTTTAATTTAAAA
GGATCTAGGTGAAGATCCTTTTTGATAATCTCATGACCAAAATCCCTTAACGTGAGTTTTCGTTCCACTG
AGCGTCAGACCCCGTAGAAAAGATCAAAGGATCTTCTTGAGATCCTTTTTTTCTGCGCGTAATCTGCTGC
TTGCAAACAAAAAAACCACCGCTACCAGCGGTGGTTTGTTTGCCGGATCAAGAGCTACCAACTCTTTTTC
CGAAGGTAACTGGCTTCAGCAGAGCGCAGATACCAAATACTGTTCTTCTAGTGTAGCCGTAGTTAGGCCA
CCACTTCAAGAACTCTGTAGCACCGCCTACATACCTCGCTCTGCTAATCCTGTTACCAGTGGCTGCTGCC
AGTGGCGATAAGTCGTGTCTTACCGGGTTGGACTCAAGACGATAGTTACCGGATAAGGCGCAGCGGTCGG
GCTGAACGGGGGGTTCGTGCACACAGCCCAGCTTGGAGCGAACGACCTACACCGAACTGAGATACCTACA
GCGTGAGCTATGAGAAAGCGCCACGCTTCCCGAAGGGAGAAAGGCGGACAGGTATCCGGTAAGCGGCAGG
GTCGGAACAGGAGAGCGCACGAGGGAGCTTCCAGGGGGAAACGCCTGGTATCTTTATAGTCCTGTCGGGT
TTCGCCACCTCTGACTTGAGCGTCGATTTTTGTGATGCTCGTCAGGGGGGCGGAGCCTATGGAAAAACGC
CAGCAACGCGGCCTTTTTACGGTTCCTGGCCTTTTGCTGGCCTTTTGCTCACATGTTCTTTCCTGCGTTA
TCCCCTGATTCTGTGGATAACCGTATTACCGCC
